Addgene plasmid #163189: A0A0L6Z980
Purpose: Inducible expression of UniProt identifier A0A0L6Z980
Depositing lab: Martin Engqvist. Depositing organization: Chalmers University of Technology. Publication: Experimental and computational investigation of enzyme functional annotations uncovers misannotation in the EC 1.1.3.15 enzyme class. Rembeza E, Engqvist MKM. PLoS Comput Biol. 2021 Sep 23;17(9):e1009446. doi: 10.1371/journal.pcbi.1009446. eCollection 2021 Sep. PubMed 34555022.
Backbone
  Vector backbone: pET21a(+)
  Vector type: Bacterial Expression
Growth in bacteria
  Bacterial resistance: Ampicillin, 100 μg/mL
  Growth temperature: 37°C
  Growth strain: DH5alpha
  Copy number: High Copy
Gene/Insert
  Gene/Insert name: A0A0L6Z980 (alt name: flavoprotein oxidoreductase)
  Species: Clostridium homopropionicum
  Promoter: T7
  Tag / fusion protein: T7 (N terminal on backbone); 10xHis (C terminal on backbone)
  Cloning method: Unknown
  Sequencing primers: 5′ T7; 3′ T7-term
Terms and licenses: Academic/Nonprofit Terms; Industry Terms: Not Available to Industry
Depositor comments: Insert name is a UniProt identifier
How to cite: A0A0L6Z980 was a gift from Martin Engqvist (Addgene plasmid # 163189 ; http://n2t.net/addgene:163189 ; RRID:Addgene_163189)
