[The description below was written by a language model from this plasmid's Addgene catalogue record and pLannotate feature annotations shown in this document.]
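Description:
A0A0L6Z980 is a bacterial expression plasmid built on the pET21a(+) backbone for inducible production of a Clostridium homopropionicum protein, named by its UniProt identifier and annotated as a flavoprotein oxidoreductase. The 6,780 nt plasmid is propagated in E. coli through a ColE1/pMB1-type origin and selected with ampicillin via the bla (AmpR) gene and its own promoter. The catalogue lists it as high copy, although the backbone retains the rop gene and the bom mobility region from pBR322, elements associated with more moderate copy number. An f1 origin is also present, along with short tetracycline-resistance gene fragments that are non-functional remnants of the pBR322 lineage.

Expression follows the standard pET arrangement: a T7 promoter immediately followed by a lac operator, then the efficient T7 gene 10 ribosome binding site, with a T7 terminator downstream. The plasmid carries lacI under its own promoter, so the lac repressor holds transcription off until IPTG or lactose is added in a host that supplies T7 RNA polymerase. The insert itself is not annotated in the feature table, but it presumably occupies the unannotated gap between the ribosome binding site and the C-terminal polyhistidine tag. The software calls this tag 9xHis, spanning the numbering origin, whereas the catalogue describes it as 10xHis. The catalogue also lists an N-terminal T7 tag on the backbone, which the feature table does not detect. A short fragment matching a T7 gene 10B-derived solubility tag sits after the His tag and is probably an incidental match.

The histidine tag allows affinity purification of the recombinant protein. The plasmid comes from a study that experimentally tested enzyme functional annotations in the EC 1.1.3.15 class and identified misannotations.
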