Features (pLannotate 1.2.2; 18 found; start..end, strand, type, name):
     28..77      +  CDS            SET1 (fragment): solubility-enhancement tag derived from T7 phage gene 10B
     85..132     +  terminator     T7 terminator: transcription terminator for bacteriophage T7 RNA polymerase
    169..624     +  rep_origin     f1 ori (sequence partly withheld): f1 bacteriophage origin of replication; arrow indicates direction of (+) strand synthesis
    651..755     +  promoter       AmpR promoter: bla
    756..1616    +  CDS            AmpR: β-lactamase; bla; confers resistance to ampicillin, carbenicillin, and related antibiotics
   1787..2375    +  rep_origin     ori: high-copy-number ColE1/pMB1/pBR322/pUC origin of replication
   2561..2703    -  misc_feature   bom: basis of mobility region from pBR322
   2805..2996    -  CDS            rop: Rop protein, which maintains plasmids at low copy number; rop
   3013..3393    +  CDS            YPB1_ECOLX: Protein predicted: Swiss-Prot protein existence level 4. From Escherichia coli.
   3465..3756    -  CDS            TcR (fragment): tetracycline efflux protein; tet; confers resistance to tetracycline
   3771..3792    -  protein_bind   CAP binding site: CAP binding activates transcription in the presence of cAMP. E. coli catabolite activator protein
   3805..4887    -  CDS            lacI: lac repressor; lacI; The lac repressor binds to the lac operator to inhibit transcription in E. coli. This inhibition can be relieved by adding lactose or isopropyl-β-D-thiogalactopyranoside (IPTG).
   4888..4965    -  promoter       lacI promoter: lacI
   4973..5252    -  CDS            TcR (fragment): tetracycline efflux protein; tet; confers resistance to tetracycline
   5274..5292    +  promoter       T7 promoter: promoter for bacteriophage T7 RNA polymerase
   5293..5317    +  protein_bind   lac operator: The lac repressor binds to the lac operator to inhibit transcription in E. coli. This inhibition can be relieved by adding lactose or isopropyl-β-D-thiogalactopyranoside (IPTG). lac repressor encoded by lacI
   5332..5354    +  RBS            RBS: efficient ribosome binding site from bacteriophage T7 gene 10 (Olins and Rangwala, 1989)
   6769..15      +  CDS            9xHis (across the origin): 9xHis affinity tag
>Addgene plasmid #163189 | A0A0L6Z980 | depositor full sequence | sequence record 316251 | Full Sequence
CACCACCACCACCACCACTGAGATCCGGCTGCTAACAAAGCCCGAAAGGAAGCTGAGTTGGCTGCTGCCA
CCGCTGAGCAATAACTAGCATAACCCCTTGGGGCCTCTAAACGGGTCTTGAGGGGTTTTTTGCTGAAAGG
AGGAACTATATCCGGATTGGCGAATGGG
[124 nt withheld, positions 169-292]
C
[91 nt withheld, positions 294-384]
A
[49 nt withheld, positions 386-434]
CCTTTGACGTTGGAGTCCACGTTCTTT
[37 nt withheld, positions 462-498]
ACCCTATCTCGGTCTATTCTTTTGATTTATAAGGGATTTTGCCGATTTCGGCCTATTGGTTAAAAAATGA
GCTGATTTAACAAAAATTTAACGCGAATTTTAACAAAATATTAACGTTTACAATTTCAGGTGGCACTTTT
CGGGGAAATGTGCGCGGAACCCCTATTTGTTTATTTTTCTAAATACATTCAAATATGTATCCGCTCATGA
GACAATAACCCTGATAAATGCTTCAATAATATTGAAAAAGGAAGAGTATGAGTATTCAACATTTCCGTGT
CGCCCTTATTCCCTTTTTTGCGGCATTTTGCCTTCCTGTTTTTGCTCACCCAGAAACGCTGGTGAAAGTA
AAAGATGCTGAAGATCAGTTGGGTGCACGAGTGGGTTACATCGAACTGGATCTCAACAGCGGTAAGATCC
TTGAGAGTTTTCGCCCCGAAGAACGTTTTCCAATGATGAGCACTTTTAAAGTTCTGCTATGTGGCGCGGT
ATTATCCCGTATTGACGCCGGGCAAGAGCAACTCGGTCGCCGCATACACTATTCTCAGAATGACTTGGTT
GAGTACTCACCAGTCACAGAAAAGCATCTTACGGATGGCATGACAGTAAGAGAATTATGCAGTGCTGCCA
TAACCATGAGTGATAACACTGCGGCCAACTTACTTCTGACAACGATCGGAGGACCGAAGGAGCTAACCGC
TTTTTTGCACAACATGGGGGATCATGTAACTCGCCTTGATCGTTGGGAACCGGAGCTGAATGAAGCCATA
CCAAACGACGAGCGTGACACCACGATGCCTGCAGCAATGGCAACAACGTTGCGCAAACTATTAACTGGCG
AACTACTTACTCTAGCTTCCCGGCAACAATTAATAGACTGGATGGAGGCGGATAAAGTTGCAGGACCACT
TCTGCGCTCGGCCCTTCCGGCTGGCTGGTTTATTGCTGATAAATCTGGAGCCGGTGAGCGTGGGTCTCGC
GGTATCATTGCAGCACTGGGGCCAGATGGTAAGCCCTCCCGTATCGTAGTTATCTACACGACGGGGAGTC
AGGCAACTATGGATGAACGAAATAGACAGATCGCTGAGATAGGTGCCTCACTGATTAAGCATTGGTAACT
GTCAGACCAAGTTTACTCATATATACTTTAGATTGATTTAAAACTTCATTTTTAATTTAAAAGGATCTAG
GTGAAGATCCTTTTTGATAATCTCATGACCAAAATCCCTTAACGTGAGTTTTCGTTCCACTGAGCGTCAG
ACCCCGTAGAAAAGATCAAAGGATCTTCTTGAGATCCTTTTTTTCTGCGCGTAATCTGCTGCTTGCAAAC
AAAAAAACCACCGCTACCAGCGGTGGTTTGTTTGCCGGATCAAGAGCTACCAACTCTTTTTCCGAAGGTA
ACTGGCTTCAGCAGAGCGCAGATACCAAATACTGTCCTTCTAGTGTAGCCGTAGTTAGGCCACCACTTCA
AGAACTCTGTAGCACCGCCTACATACCTCGCTCTGCTAATCCTGTTACCAGTGGCTGCTGCCAGTGGCGA
TAAGTCGTGTCTTACCGGGTTGGACTCAAGACGATAGTTACCGGATAAGGCGCAGCGGTCGGGCTGAACG
GGGGGTTCGTGCACACAGCCCAGCTTGGAGCGAACGACCTACACCGAACTGAGATACCTACAGCGTGAGC
TATGAGAAAGCGCCACGCTTCCCGAAGGGAGAAAGGCGGACAGGTATCCGGTAAGCGGCAGGGTCGGAAC
AGGAGAGCGCACGAGGGAGCTTCCAGGGGGAAACGCCTGGTATCTTTATAGTCCTGTCGGGTTTCGCCAC
CTCTGACTTGAGCGTCGATTTTTGTGATGCTCGTCAGGGGGGCGGAGCCTATGGAAAAACGCCAGCAACG
CGGCCTTTTTACGGTTCCTGGCCTTTTGCTGGCCTTTTGCTCACATGTTCTTTCCTGCGTTATCCCCTGA
TTCTGTGGATAACCGTATTACCGCCTTTGAGTGAGCTGATACCGCTCGCCGCAGCCGAACGACCGAGCGC
AGCGAGTCAGTGAGCGAGGAAGCGGAAGAGCGCCTGATGCGGTATTTTCTCCTTACGCATCTGTGCGGTA
TTTCACACCGCATATATGGTGCACTCTCAGTACAATCTGCTCTGATGCCGCATAGTTAAGCCAGTATACA
CTCCGCTATCGCTACGTGACTGGGTCATGGCTGCGCCCCGACACCCGCCAACACCCGCTGACGCGCCCTG
ACGGGCTTGTCTGCTCCCGGCATCCGCTTACAGACAAGCTGTGACCGTCTCCGGGAGCTGCATGTGTCAG
AGGTTTTCACCGTCATCACCGAAACGCGCGAGGCAGCTGCGGTAAAGCTCATCAGCGTGGTCGTGAAGCG
ATTCACAGATGTCTGCCTGTTCATCCGCGTCCAGCTCGTTGAGTTTCTCCAGAAGCGTTAATGTCTGGCT
TCTGATAAAGCGGGCCATGTTAAGGGCGGTTTTTTCCTGTTTGGTCACTGATGCCTCCGTGTAAGGGGGA
TTTCTGTTCATGGGGGTAATGATACCGATGAAACGAGAGAGGATGCTCACGATACGGGTTACTGATGATG
AACATGCCCGGTTACTGGAACGTTGTGAGGGTAAACAACTGGCGGTATGGATGCGGCGGGACCAGAGAAA
AATCACTCAGGGTCAATGCCAGCGCTTCGTTAATACAGATGTAGGTGTTCCACAGGGTAGCCAGCAGCAT
CCTGCGATGCAGATCCGGAACATAATGGTGCAGGGCGCTGACTTCCGCGTTTCCAGACTTTACGAAACAC
GGAAACCGAAGACCATTCATGTTGTTGCTCAGGTCGCAGACGTTTTGCAGCAGCAGTCGCTTCACGTTCG
CTCGCGTATCGGTGATTCATTCTGCTAACCAGTAAGGCAACCCCGCCAGCCTAGCCGGGTCCTCAACGAC
AGGAGCACGATCATGCGCACCCGTGGGGCCGCCATGCCGGCGATAATGGCCTGCTTCTCGCCGAAACGTT
TGGTGGCGGGACCAGTGACGAAGGCTTGAGCGAGGGCGTGCAAGATTCCGAATACCGCAAGCGACAGGCC
GATCATCGTCGCGCTCCAGCGAAAGCGGTCCTCGCCGAAAATGACCCAGAGCGCTGCCGGCACCTGTCCT
ACGAGTTGCATGATAAAGAAGACAGTCATAAGTGCGGCGACGATAGTCATGCCCCGCGCCCACCGGAAGG
AGCTGACTGGGTTGAAGGCTCTCAAGGGCATCGGTCGAGATCCCGGTGCCTAATGAGTGAGCTAACTTAC
ATTAATTGCGTTGCGCTCACTGCCCGCTTTCCAGTCGGGAAACCTGTCGTGCCAGCTGCATTAATGAATC
GGCCAACGCGCGGGGAGAGGCGGTTTGCGTATTGGGCGCCAGGGTGGTTTTTCTTTTCACCAGTGAGACG
GGCAACAGCTGATTGCCCTTCACCGCCTGGCCCTGAGAGAGTTGCAGCAAGCGGTCCACGCTGGTTTGCC
CCAGCAGGCGAAAATCCTGTTTGATGGTGGTTAACGGCGGGATATAACATGAGCTGTCTTCGGTATCGTC
GTATCCCACTACCGAGATATCCGCACCAACGCGCAGCCCGGACTCGGTAATGGCGCGCATTGCGCCCAGC
GCCATCTGATCGTTGGCAACCAGCATCGCAGTGGGAACGATGCCCTCATTCAGCATTTGCATGGTTTGTT
GAAAACCGGACATGGCACTCCAGTCGCCTTCCCGTTCCGCTATCGGCTGAATTTGATTGCGAGTGAGATA
TTTATGCCAGCCAGCCAGACGCAGACGCGCCGAGACAGAACTTAATGGGCCCGCTAACAGCGCGATTTGC
TGGTGACCCAATGCGACCAGATGCTCCACGCCCAGTCGCGTACCGTCTTCATGGGAGAAAATAATACTGT
TGATGGGTGTCTGGTCAGAGACATCAAGAAATAACGCCGGAACATTAGTGCAGGCAGCTTCCACAGCAAT
GGCATCCTGGTCATCCAGCGGATAGTTAATGATCAGCCCACTGACGCGTTGCGCGAGAAGATTGTGCACC
GCCGCTTTACAGGCTTCGACGCCGCTTCGTTCTACCATCGACACCACCACGCTGGCACCCAGTTGATCGG
CGCGAGATTTAATCGCCGCGACAATTTGCGACGGCGCGTGCAGGGCCAGACTGGAGGTGGCAACGCCAAT
CAGCAACGACTGTTTGCCCGCCAGTTGTTGTGCCACGCGGTTGGGAATGTAATTCAGCTCCGCCATCGCC
GCTTCCACTTTTTCCCGCGTTTTCGCAGAAACGTGGCTGGCCTGGTTCACCACGCGGGAAACGGTCTGAT
AAGAGACACCGGCATACTCTGCGACATCGTATAACGTTACTGGTTTCACATTCACCACCCTGAATTGACT
CTCTTCCGGGCGCTATCATGCCATACCGCGAAAGGTTTTGCGCCATTCGATGGTGTCCGGGATCTCGACG
CTCTCCCTTATGCGACTCCTGCATTAGGAAGCAGCCCAGTAGTAGGTTGAGGCCGTTGAGCACCGCCGCC
GCAAGGAATGGTGCATGCAAGGAGATGGCGCCCAACAGTCCCCCGGCCACGGGGCCTGCCACCATACCCA
CGCCGAAACAAGCGCTCATGAGCCCGAAGTGGCGAGCCCGATCTTCCCCATCGGTGATGTCGGCGATATA
GGCGCCAGCAACCGCACCTGTGGCGCCGGTGATGCCGGCCACGATGCGTCCGGCGTAGAGGATCGAGATC
TCGATCCCGCGAAATTAATACGACTCACTATAGGGGAATTGTGAGCGGATAACAATTCCCCTCTAGAAAT
AATTTTGTTTAACTTTAAGAAGGAGATATACATATGGATTACGATGTCCTGATCCTGGGTGGTGGTTTGA
TCGGTTGTGCCGTCGCATACGAGCTGAGTAAGTACTCATTAAACATAGCACTGATCGAGAAGGACTACGA
CATAGCTGACGACGTTGCTCTGGTTAACTCTGCCATTATTTACGACGGGATCCAGTGTGAGGACACCATC
ATGTCGCAGCTCCAGCTGATGGGGAACTTCCTCGTGAAGGACTTGGCAGTGAAGTTTAATATTCCGTATA
AGAAATACAATTCCATCGTTATGGCAGCAAACGAGAAACAGGAGAAACGAATCGAAGAGATATACAACCG
TTCCGCTAAGAAGGGGATCAACAATATCGCCCTGCTGTCAGGTGAGAACATACACGAGCTAGAACCTAAC
CTGAATATCGAGCTAAAGAAGGGTATTTACAGCCAAAACACTGGTGTTATTTGTCCTTACGACTTGGGAA
TAGCATACGGTGAGGTTGCCTTCGACAACGGGGTCAGCTTCAAGCTTGAGGAGATAGTGGAAGGCATCAA
GAAGATTTCCAAAGGATTCAAGGTCGTCACTAACAAGAACAAATTCACGTGTAAGATGGTTATCAACACC
ACTCCCGAGGACTACAATATCGACGGATTCAAAGAGAGCTTCCCCGAGTCAAAGGCATACCTTAAGTACT
TCCTGCTTGAGAAGTCATTCAAGCTAAAGCTCAACCACATCTTATTTTCGTACAACGAGGAGATCGACGA
GATCATTTGCCTTCACCCCACTGTCCAAGGCAACTACATCGCATCTATTAAGACAAACGTTAACCTCAAT
TATGAGGAGTGCTACAACAAGATTAAACTGCTAGTCCCAGAAATTAAGAAAGAGGACATCAACACTTTCT
ACGAAGTCCCCTACTACGACGAGGTTCTATTGATCGACGATTCATTGGTCGATAAAGGCTACATCAAGAT
CACCGGCAAGAATTACGCCGAGGTGACTATGACGCCCTCTATCGCCAAGATCGTTAAGGAAACCGTCGAG
AACAACCTGAAATGCAAGAAGAAGAATGACTTCAACGATAAGCGACGTGAGATCTACTCCTTTAGATTTA
TGTCCAATGAGGAGAGGAAGAACATCATCAATTTGGACAAGCGTTACGGCAAGATAGTGTGTGTCTGCAA
CCTAGTGACAGAGGGAGAAATCGTTGACGCTATCAGACGACCGCTTGGAGCACGTACACTGGAAGGGATC
AAAAGAAGGACGGGAGCTGCCCTTGGCTCCTGTAAAGGTGCCTACTGCATCAACAAGATTATCAGTATTC
TGGCACGTGAGACAAACAAGAAGATGACTGACATCGTTAAAGATAGCAAGAACTCCAAAATACTACTGAA
TCGTATCAAAGAATTCGACGAAATTGCCGCTGCTTTGGAGCACCACCACCAC
