>Addgene plasmid #163189 | A0A0L6Z980 | depositor partial sequence | sequence record 316252 | insert gene sequence
ATGGATTACGATGTCCTGATCCTGGGTGGTGGTTTGATCGGTTGTGCCGTCGCATACGAGCTGAGTAAGT
ACTCATTAAACATAGCACTGATCGAGAAGGACTACGACATAGCTGACGACGTTGCTCTGGTTAACTCTGC
CATTATTTACGACGGGATCCAGTGTGAGGACACCATCATGTCGCAGCTCCAGCTGATGGGGAACTTCCTC
GTGAAGGACTTGGCAGTGAAGTTTAATATTCCGTATAAGAAATACAATTCCATCGTTATGGCAGCAAACG
AGAAACAGGAGAAACGAATCGAAGAGATATACAACCGTTCCGCTAAGAAGGGGATCAACAATATCGCCCT
GCTGTCAGGTGAGAACATACACGAGCTAGAACCTAACCTGAATATCGAGCTAAAGAAGGGTATTTACAGC
CAAAACACTGGTGTTATTTGTCCTTACGACTTGGGAATAGCATACGGTGAGGTTGCCTTCGACAACGGGG
TCAGCTTCAAGCTTGAGGAGATAGTGGAAGGCATCAAGAAGATTTCCAAAGGATTCAAGGTCGTCACTAA
CAAGAACAAATTCACGTGTAAGATGGTTATCAACACCACTCCCGAGGACTACAATATCGACGGATTCAAA
GAGAGCTTCCCCGAGTCAAAGGCATACCTTAAGTACTTCCTGCTTGAGAAGTCATTCAAGCTAAAGCTCA
ACCACATCTTATTTTCGTACAACGAGGAGATCGACGAGATCATTTGCCTTCACCCCACTGTCCAAGGCAA
CTACATCGCATCTATTAAGACAAACGTTAACCTCAATTATGAGGAGTGCTACAACAAGATTAAACTGCTA
GTCCCAGAAATTAAGAAAGAGGACATCAACACTTTCTACGAAGTCCCCTACTACGACGAGGTTCTATTGA
TCGACGATTCATTGGTCGATAAAGGCTACATCAAGATCACCGGCAAGAATTACGCCGAGGTGACTATGAC
GCCCTCTATCGCCAAGATCGTTAAGGAAACCGTCGAGAACAACCTGAAATGCAAGAAGAAGAATGACTTC
AACGATAAGCGACGTGAGATCTACTCCTTTAGATTTATGTCCAATGAGGAGAGGAAGAACATCATCAATT
TGGACAAGCGTTACGGCAAGATAGTGTGTGTCTGCAACCTAGTGACAGAGGGAGAAATCGTTGACGCTAT
CAGACGACCGCTTGGAGCACGTACACTGGAAGGGATCAAAAGAAGGACGGGAGCTGCCCTTGGCTCCTGT
AAAGGTGCCTACTGCATCAACAAGATTATCAGTATTCTGGCACGTGAGACAAACAAGAAGATGACTGACA
TCGTTAAAGATAGCAAGAACTCCAAAATACTACTGAATCGTATCAAAGAATTCGACGAAATTGCCGCTGC
TTTGGAGCACCACCACCAC
